>Addgene plasmid #231577 | MbCas12a_K487_GPG_GR2 | addgene full sequence | sequence record 460793 | Addgene NGS Result
AGATCTCCCGATCCCCTATGGTGCACTCTCAGTACAATCTGCTCTGATGCCGCATAGTTAAGCCAGTATC
TGCTCCCTGCTTGTGTGTTGGAGGTCGCTGAGTAGTGCGCGAGCAAAATTTAAGCTACAACAAGGCAAGG
CTTGACCGACAATTGCATGAAGAATCTGCTTAGGGTTAGGCGTTTTGCGCTGCTTCGCGATGTACGGGCC
AGATATACGCGTTGACATTGATTATTGACTAGTTATTAATAGTAATCAATTACGGGGTCATTAGTTCATA
GCCCATATATGGAGTTCCGCGTTACATAACTTACGGTAAATGGCCCGCCTGGCTGACCGCCCAACGACCC
CCGCCCATTGACGTCAATAATGACGTATGTTCCCATAGTAACGCCAATAGGGACTTTCCATTGACGTCAA
TGGGTGGAGTATTTACGGTAAACTGCCCACTTGGCAGTACATCAAGTGTATCATATGCCAAGTACGCCCC
CTATTGACGTCAATGACGGTAAATGGCCCGCCTGGCATTATGCCCAGTACATGACCTTATGGGACTTTCC
TACTTGGCAGTACATCTACGTATTAGTCATCGCTATTACCATGGTGATGCGGTTTTGGCAGTACATCAAT
GGGCGTGGATAGCGGTTTGACTCACGGGGATTTCCAAGTCTCCACCCCATTGACGTCAATGGGAGTTTGT
TTTGGCACCAAAATCAACGGGACTTTCCAAAATGTCGTAACAACTCCGCCCCATTGACGCAAATGGGCGG
TAGGCGTGTACGGTGGGAGGTCTATATAAGCAGAGCTCTCTGGCTAACTAGAGAACCCACTGCTTACTGG
CTTATCGAAATTAATACGACTCACTATAGGGAGACCCAAGCTGGCTAGCGTTTAAACGGGCCCTCTAGAC
TCGAGCGGCCGCCACTGTGCTGGATATCTGCAGAATTCCACCACACTGGACTAGTGGATCCGAGCTCGGT
ACCGCGGGCCCGGGATCCACCGGTCGCCACCATGCTGTTCCAGGACTTCACCCACCTGTACCCCCTGAGC
AAGACCGTCAGATTCGAGCTGAAGCCCATCGGCAAGACCCTGGAACACATCCACGCCAAGAACTTTCTGA
ACCAGGACGAGACAATGGCCGACATGTACCAGAAAGTGAAGGCCATCCTGGACGACTACCACCGGGACTT
TATCGCCGACATGATGGGCGAAGTGAAGCTGACCAAGCTGGCCGAGTTCTACGACGTGTACCTGAAGTTC
CGGAAGAACCCCAAGGACGACGGCCTGCAGAAGCAGCTTAAAGACCTGCAGGCTGTGCTGCGGAAAGAAA
TCGTGAAGCCTATCGGAAACGGCGGCAAGTACAAGGCCGGCTACGACAGACTGTTCGGCGCCAAGCTGTT
CAAGGACGGCAAAGAGCTGGGCGACCTGGCCAAGTTCGTGATCGCCCAGGAAGGCGAGAGCAGCCCTAAG
CTGGCCCACCTGGCCCATTTCGAGAAGTTCAGCACCTACTTCACCGGCTTCCACGACAACCGCAAGAACA
TGTACAGCGACGAGGACAAGCACACCGCCATTGCCTACCGGCTGATCCACGAGAACCTGCCCCGGTTCAT
CGACAACCTGCAGATCCTGGCCACCATCAAGCAGAAGCACAGCGCCCTGTACGACCAGATCATCAACGAG
CTGACCGCCAGCGGCCTGGATGTGTCTCTGGCCTCTCACCTGGATGGCTACCACAAGCTGCTGACACAGG
AAGGCATCACCGCCTACAACACCCTGCTGGGCGGAATCTCTGGCGAGGCCGGCAGCAGAAAGATCCAGGG
CATCAATGAACTGATCAACAGCCACCACAACCAGCACTGCCACAAGAGCGAGCGGATTGCCAAGCTGCGG
CCCCTGCACAAGCAGATTCTGAGCGACGGAATGGGCGTGTCCTTCCTGCCCAGCAAGTTCGCCGACGACA
GCGAAGTGTGCCAGGCCGTGAATGAGTTCTACCGGCACTACGCCGACGTGTTCGCCAAGGTGCAGAGCCT
GTTCGACGGCTTCGACGACTATCAGAAAGACGGCATCTACGTGGAGTACAAGAACCTGAACGAGCTGTCC
AAGCAGGCCTTCGGCGACTTCGCTCTGCTGGGAAGAGTGCTGGACGGCTACTATGTGGACGTCGTGAACC
CCGAGTTCAACGAGAGATTTGCCAAGGCCAAGACCGACAACGCCAAAGCCAAGCTGACAAAAGAGAAGGA
CAAGTTCATCAAGGGCGTGCACTCCCTGGCTTCTCTGGAACAGGCCATCGAGCACTACACCGCCAGACAC
GACGACGAGTCTGTGCAGGCCGGAAAGCTGGGCCAGTACTTCAAGCACGGACTGGCCGGCGTGGACAACC
CCATCCAGAAGATCCACAACAACCACTCTACAATCAAGGGCTTCCTGGAAAGAGAGCGGCCTGCCGGCGA
AAGAGCCCTGCCCAAGATCAAGGGTCCGGGGAACAGCAGCCAGAACTGGCAGAGGTTCTACCAGCTGACC
AAGCTGCTGGACAGCATGCACGAGATGGTGGGCGGCCTGCTCCAGTTCTGCTTCTACACCTTCGTGAACA
AGAGCCTGAGCGTGGAGTTCCCCGAGATGCTGGCCGAGATCATCAGCAACCAGCTGCCTAAGTTTAATGC
CGGCAGCGTGAAGCCCCTGCTGTTCCACCAGAAGGGGGGCGGAAGCGGCGGATCCGGCGGATCTGGCGGA
TCGGGCGGGAGTGGACTGATCAGCCTGCTGGAGGTGATCGAGCCCGAGGTGCTGTACAGCGGCTACGACA
GCACCCTGCCCGACACCAGCACCAGGCTGATGAGCACCCTGAACAGGCTGGGCGGCAGGCAGGTGGTGAG
CGCCGTGAAGTGGGCCAAGGCCCTGCCCGGCTTCAGGAACCTGCACCTGGACGACCAGATGACCCTGCTG
CAGTACAGCTGGATGAGCCTGATGGCCTTCAGCCTGGGCTGGAGGAGCTACAAGCAGAGCAACGGCAACA
TGCTGTGCTTCGCCCCCGACCTGGTGATCAACGAGGAGAGGATGCAGCTGCCCTACATGTACGACCAGTG
CCAGCAGATGCTGAAGATCAGCAGCGAGTTCGTGAGGCTGCAGGTGAGCTACGACGAGTACCTGTGCATG
AAGGTGCTGCTGCTGCTGAGCACCGTGCCCAAGGACGGCCTGAAGAGCCAGGCCGTGTTCGACGAGATCA
GGATGACCTACATCAAGGAGCTGGGCAAGGCCATCGTGAAGAGGGAGGGCGGTCCGGGGAGCGACAAGAG
CCCCGAGATCAGACAGCTGAAAGAGCTGCTGGACAACGCCCTGAACGTGGCCCACTTCGCCAAACTGCTG
ACCACCAAGACCACACTGCACAATCAGGATGGCAACTTCTACGGCGAGTTCGGAGCCCTGTATGATGAGC
TGGCCAAGATCGCCACCCTGTACAACAAAGTGCGGGACTACCTGAGCCAGAAGCCCTTCAGCACCGAGAA
GTACAAGCTGAATTTCGGCAACCCTACCCTGCTGAACGGCTGGGACCTGAACAAAGAGAAAGATAACTTC
GGCGTGATCCTGCAGAAGGACGGCTGCTACTACCTGGCCCTGCTGGATAAGGCCCACAAGAAGGTGTTCG
ATAACGCCCCCAACACCGGCAAGTCTGTGTATCAGAAGATGATCTATAAGCTGCTGCCTGGCCCCAACAA
GATGCTGCCCAAGGTGTTCTTCGCCAAGAGCAACCTGGACTACTACAACCCCAGCGCCGAACTGCTGGAC
AAATACGCCCAGGGCACACACAAGAAAGGCGACAACTTCAACCTGAAGGACTGCCACGCCCTGATCGATT
TCTTCAAGGCCGGAATCAACAAGCACCCCGAGTGGCAGCACTTCGGCTTCAAGTTCAGCCCCACCAGCAG
CTACCAGGACCTGAGCGACTTCTACAGAGAGGTGGAACCCCAGGGCTACCAAGTGAAGTTCGTGGACATC
AACGCCGACTACATCAATGAGCTGGTGGAACAGGGCCAGCTGTACCTGTTTCAGATCTACAACAAGGACT
TTAGCCCCAAGGCCCACGGCAAGCCCAACCTGCACACCCTGTATTTCAAGGCCCTGTTTAGCGAGGACAA
CCTCGTGAATCCCATCTACAAACTGAACGGGGAGGCCGAGATCTTCTACCGGAAGGCCTCCCTGGACATG
AACGAGACAACCATCCACAGAGCCGGCGAGGTGCTGGAAAACAAGAACCCTGACAACCCTAAGAAACGGC
AGTTCGTGTACGACATCATCAAGGACAAGCGGTACACCCAGGATAAGTTCATGCTGCACGTGCCCATCAC
CATGAACTTCGGAGTGCAGGGCATGACCATCAAAGAGTTCAACAAAAAAGTGAACCAGAGCATCCAGCAG
TACGACGAAGTGAACGTGATCGGCATCGACCGGGGCGAGCGGCATCTGCTGTATCTGACCGTGATCAACT
CCAAGGGCGAGATTCTGGAACAGAGATCCCTGAACGACATCACCACCGCCTCCGCCAACGGCACCCAGAT
GACCACCCCTTACCACAAGATCCTGGACAAGCGCGAGATCGAGCGGCTGAACGCCAGAGTGGGATGGGGA
GAGATCGAGACAATCAAAGAACTGAAGTCCGGCTACCTGTCCCACGTGGTGCATCAGATCTCCCAGCTGA
TGCTGAAGTACAACGCCATCGTGGTGCTGGAAGATCTGAATTTTGGCTTCAAGAGGGGCCGGTTCAAGGT
GGAAAAGCAGATCTACCAGAACTTCGAGAATGCCCTGATCAAGAAACTGAACCACCTGGTGCTGAAAGAC
AAGGCCGACGACGAGATCGGCAGCTACAAGAACGCCCTGCAGCTGACTAACAACTTCACCGATCTGAAGA
GTATCGGCAAGCAGACCGGCTTTCTGTTCTACGTGCCCGCCTGGAATACCAGCAAGATCGACCCCGAGAC
AGGCTTCGTGGACCTGCTGAAGCCTAGATACGAGAATATCGCCCAGAGCCAGGCCTTCTTCGGCAAGTTC
GACAAGATCTGCTACAACGCCGATAGGGGCTACTTCGAGTTCCACATCGACTACGCCAAGTTCAATGACA
AGGCCAAAAACAGCCGGCAGATCTGGAAAATCTGCAGCCACGGCGATAAGCGCTACGTGTACGATAAGAC
CGCCAACCAGAACAAGGGCGCCACCATCGGAGTGAATGTGAACGATGAGCTGAAGTCCCTGTTCACCCGC
TACCACATCAACGATAAGCAGCCCAATCTCGTGATGGACATCTGCCAGAACAACGACAAAGAGTTTCACA
AGAGCCTGATGTATCTGCTGAAAACACTGCTGGCTCTGCGGTACAGCAACGCCAGCTCCGACGAGGATTT
CATCCTGAGCCCCGTGGCCAACGACGAGGGCGTGTTCTTCAATAGCGCCCTGGCCGACGATACCCAGCCC
CAGAATGCCGATGCCAACGGCGCCTACCACATTGCCCTGAAGGGACTGTGGCTGCTGAACGAACTGAAGA
ACAGCGACGATCTGAACAAAGTGAAGCTGGCCATCGACAACCAGACCTGGCTGAATTTCGCCCAGAACAG
AAAGAGGCCGGCGGCCACGAAGAAGGCCGGCCAGGCCAAGAAGAAGAAGGGATCCTACCCATACGATGTT
CCAGATTACGCTTATCCCTACGACGTGCCTGATTATGCATACCCATATGATGTCCCCGACTATGCCTAAA
GCGGCCGCACTCCTCAGGTGCAGGCTGCCTATCAGAAGGTGGTGGCTGGTGTGGCCAATGCCCTGGCTCA
CAAATACCACTGAGATCTTTTTCCCTCTGCCAAAAATTATGGGGACATCATGAAGCCCCTTGAGCATCTG
ACTTCTGGCTAATAAAGGAAATTTATTTTCATTGCAATAGTGTGTTGGAATTTTTTGTGTCTCTCACTCG
GAAGGACATATGGGAGGGCAAATCATTTAAAACATCAGAATGAGTATTTGGTTTAGAGTTTGGCAACATA
TGCCCATATGCTGGCTGCCATGAACAAAGGTTGGCTATAAAGAGGTCATCAGTATATGAAACAGCCCCCT
GCTGTCCATTCCTTATTCCATAGAAAAGCCTTGACTTGAGGTTAGATTTTTTTTATATTTTGTTTTGTGT
TATTTTTTTCTTTAACATCCCTAAAATTTTCCTTACATGTTTTACTAGCCAGATTTTTCCTCCTCTCCTG
ACTACTCCCAGTCATAGCTGTCCCTCTTCTCTTATGGAGATCCCTCGACCTGCAGCCCAAGCTTGGCGTA
ATCATGGTCATAGCTGTTTCCTGTGTGAAATTGTTATCCGCTCACAATTCCACACAACATACGAGCCGGA
AGCATAAAGTGTAAAGCCTGGGGTGCCTAATGAGTGAGCTAACTCACATTAATTGCGTTGCGCTCACTGC
CCGCTTTCCAGTCGGGAAACCTGTCGTGCCAGCGGATCCGCATCTCAATTAGTCAGCAACCATAGTCCCG
CCCCTAACTCCGCCCATCCCGCCCCTAACTCCGCCCAGTTCCGCCCATTCTCCGCCCCATGGCTGACTAA
TTTTTTTTATTTATGCAGAGGCCGAGGCCGCCTCGGCCTCTGAGCTATTCCAGAAGTAGTGAGGAGGCTT
TTTTGGAGGCCTAGGCTTTTGCAAAAAGCTAACTTGTTTATTGCAGCTTATAATGGTTACAAATAAAGCA
ATAGCATCACAAATTTCACAAATAAAGCATTTTTTTCACTGCATTCTAGTTGTGGTTTGTCCAAACTCAT
CAATGTATCTTATCATGTCTGGATCCGCTGCATTAATGAATCGGCCAACGCGCGGGGATAGGCGGTTTGC
GTATTGGGCGCTCTTCCGCTTCCTCGCTCACTGACTCGCTGCGCTCGGTCGTTCGGCTGCGGCGAGCGGT
ATCAGCTCACTCAAAGGCGGTAATACGGTTATCCACAGAATCAGGGGATAACGCAGGAAAGAACATGTGA
GCAAAAGGCCAGCAAAAGGCCAGGAACCGTAAAAAGGCCGCGTTGCTGGCGTTTTTCCATAGGCTCCGCC
CCCCTGACGAGCATCACAAAAATCGACGCTCAAGTCAGAGGTGGCGAAACCCGACAGGACTATAAAGATA
CCAGGCGTTTCCCCCTGGAAGCTCCCTCGTGCGCTCTCCTGTTCCGACCCTGCCGCTTACCGGATACCTG
TCCGCCTTTCTCCCTTCGGGAAGCGTGGCGCTTTCTCATAGCTCACGCTGTAGGTATCTCAGTTCGGTGT
AGGTCGTTCGCTCCAAGCTGGGCTGTGTGCACGAACCCCCCGTTCAGCCCGACCGCTGCGCCTTATCCGG
TAACTATCGTCTTGAGTCCAACCCGGTAAGACACGACTTATCGCCACTGGCAGCAGCCACTGGTAACAGG
ATTAGCAGAGCGAGGTATGTAGGCGGTGCTACAGAGTTCTTGAAGTGGTGGCCTAACTACGGCTACACTA
GAAGAACAGTATTTGGTATCTGCGCTCTGCTGAAGCCAGTTACCTTCGGAAAAAGAGTTGGTAGCTCTTG
ATCCGGCAAACAAACCACCGCTGGTAGCGGTGGTTTTTTTGTTTGCAAGCAGCAGATTACGCGCAGAAAA
AAAGGATCTCAAGAAGATCCTTTGATCTTTTCTACGGGGTCTGACGCTCAGTGGAACGAAAACTCACGTT
AAGGGATTTTGGTCATGAGATTATCAAAAAGGATCTTCACCTAGATCCTTTTAAATTAAAAATGAAGTTT
TAAATCAATCTAAAGTATATATGAGTAAACTTGGTCTGACAGTTACCAATGCTTAATCAGTGAGGCACCT
ATCTCAGCGATCTGTCTATTTCGTTCATCCATAGTTGCCTGACTCCCCGTCGTGTAGATAACTACGATAC
GGGAGGGCTTACCATCTGGCCCCAGTGCTGCAATGATACCGCGAGACCCACGCTCACCGGCTCCAGATTT
ATCAGCAATAAACCAGCCAGCCGGAAGGGCCGAGCGCAGAAGTGGTCCTGCAACTTTATCCGCCTCCATC
CAGTCTATTAATTGTTGCCGGGAAGCTAGAGTAAGTAGTTCGCCAGTTAATAGTTTGCGCAACGTTGTTG
CCATTGCTACAGGCATCGTGGTGTCACGCTCGTCGTTTGGTATGGCTTCATTCAGCTCCGGTTCCCAACG
ATCAAGGCGAGTTACATGATCCCCCATGTTGTGCAAAAAAGCGGTTAGCTCCTTCGGTCCTCCGATCGTT
GTCAGAAGTAAGTTGGCCGCAGTGTTATCACTCATGGTTATGGCAGCACTGCATAATTCTCTTACTGTCA
TGCCATCCGTAAGATGCTTTTCTGTGACTGGTGAGTACTCAACCAAGTCATTCTGAGAATAGTGTATGCG
GCGACCGAGTTGCTCTTGCCCGGCGTCAATACGGGATAATACCGCGCCACATAGCAGAACTTTAAAAGTG
CTCATCATTGGAAAACGTTCTTCGGGGCGAAAACTCTCAAGGATCTTACCGCTGTTGAGATCCAGTTCGA
TGTAACCCACTCGTGCACCCAACTGATCTTCAGCATCTTTTACTTTCACCAGCGTTTCTGGGTGAGCAAA
AACAGGAAGGCAAAATGCCGCAAAAAAGGGAATAAGGGCGACACGGAAATGTTGAATACTCATACTCTTC
CTTTTTCAATATTATTGAAGCATTTATCAGGGTTATTGTCTCATGAGCGGATACATATTTGAATGTATTT
AGAAAAATAAACAAATAGGGGTTCCGCGCACATTTCCCCGAAAAGTGCCACCTGGGTCGACGGATCGGG
Features (pLannotate 1.2.2; 22 found; start..end, strand, type, name):
     17..69      -  misc_feature   bom (fragment): basis of mobility region from pBR322
    224..603     +  enhancer       CMV enhancer: human cytomegalovirus immediate early enhancer
    604..807     +  promoter       CMV promoter: human cytomegalovirus (CMV) immediate early promoter
    803..836     +  LTR            5' LTR (truncated) (fragment): truncated 5' long terminal repeat (LTR) from HIV-1
    852..870     +  promoter       T7 promoter: promoter for bacteriophage T7 RNA polymerase
    977..1004    +  misc_feature   MCS (fragment): multiple cloning site
   2470..2694    +  CDS            NR3C2 (fragment): MCR_SHEEP - Also known as MLR. Experimental evidence at transcript level: Swiss-Prot protein existence level 2. Receptor for both mineralocorticoids (MC) such as aldosterone and glucocorticoids (GC) such as corticosterone or cortisol. Binds to mineralocorticoid response elements (MRE) and transactivates target genes. The effect of MC is to increase ion and water transport and thus raise extracellular fluid volume and blood pressure and lower potassium levels (By similarity). From Ovis aries (Sheep).
   2746..3324    +  CDS            nr3c1 (fragment): GCR_ONCMY - Also known as grl. Experimental evidence at protein level: Swiss-Prot protein existence level 1. Receptor for glucocorticoids (GC) (PubMed:7649084, PubMed:8766708). Has a dual mode of action: as a transcription factor that binds to glucocorticoid response elements (GRE), both for nuclear and mitochondrial DNA, and as a modulator of other transcription factors (By similarity). Affects inflammatory responses, cellular proliferation and differentiation in target tissues (By similarity). Involved in chromatin remodeling (By similarity). Plays a role in rapid mRNA degradation by binding
   5656..5736    +  CDS            3xHA: three tandem HA epitope tags
   5749..5820    +  CDS            HBB (fragment): HBB_PONPY - Experimental evidence at transcript level: Swiss-Prot protein existence level 2. Involved in oxygen transport from the lung to the various peripheral tissues. From Pongo pygmaeus (Bornean orangutan).
   5891..5946    +  polyA_signal   β-globin poly(A) signal: rabbit β-globin polyadenylation signal (Gil and Proudfoot, 1987)
   6331..6347    -  protein_bind   lac operator: The lac repressor binds to the lac operator to inhibit transcription in E. coli. This inhibition can be relieved by adding lactose or isopropyl-β-D-thiogalactopyranoside (IPTG). lac repressor encoded by lacI
   6355..6385    -  promoter       lac promoter: promoter for the E. coli lac operon
   6400..6421    -  protein_bind   CAP binding site: CAP binding activates transcription in the presence of cAMP. E. coli catabolite activator protein
   6434..6473    -  CDS            lacI (fragment): lac repressor; lacI; The lac repressor binds to the lac operator to inhibit transcription in E. coli. This inhibition can be relieved by adding lactose or isopropyl-β-D-thiogalactopyranoside (IPTG).
   6480..6502    +  promoter       SV40 promoter (fragment): SV40 enhancer and early promoter
   6526..6661    +  rep_origin     SV40 ori: SV40 origin of replication
   6681..6815    +  polyA_signal   SV40 poly(A) signal: SV40 polyadenylation signal
   6817..6871    -  CDS            lacI (fragment): lac repressor; lacI; The lac repressor binds to the lac operator to inhibit transcription in E. coli. This inhibition can be relieved by adding lactose or isopropyl-β-D-thiogalactopyranoside (IPTG).
   7054..7642    -  rep_origin     ori: high-copy-number ColE1/pMB1/pBR322/pUC origin of replication
   7813..8673    -  CDS            AmpR: β-lactamase; bla; confers resistance to ampicillin, carbenicillin, and related antibiotics
   8674..8778    -  promoter       AmpR promoter: bla
