[The description below was written by a language model from this plasmid's Addgene catalogue record and pLannotate feature annotations shown in this document.]
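Description:
MbCas12a_K487_GPG_GR2 is an 8.8 kb mammalian expression and CRISPR plasmid built on a custom backbone by Golden Gate assembly. It encodes a synthetic, cortisol-inducible variant of the MbCas12a nuclease. In bacteria it is maintained at high copy from a ColE1/pUC-type origin and selected with ampicillin through the β-lactamase gene and its native promoter. The backbone also carries an SV40 origin with an adjacent SV40 poly(A) signal. Short lac promoter/operator, lacI, bom and truncated HIV-1 LTR matches appear to be cloning-vector remnants rather than functional modules.

The payload is driven by the human CMV immediate-early enhancer and promoter, with a T7 promoter just downstream. The Cas12a coding sequence itself was not recognised by the automated annotation, but it presumably occupies the long unannotated stretch between the promoter region and the 3xHA tag. Within that stretch, two fragments match steroid receptor proteins: a mineralocorticoid receptor homologue and a glucocorticoid receptor homologue. These are best read as homology hits to the inserted "GR2" glucocorticoid receptor-derived domain, which the record places directly after lysine 487 of MbCas12a. The "GPG" in the name probably denotes a short linker at the insertion junction, although the record does not say so. The fusion ends in a C-terminal 3xHA epitope tag for detection. It is followed by a β-globin-derived segment and the rabbit β-globin polyadenylation signal.

The design inserts a ligand-binding receptor domain into the nuclease to make an allosteric switch, so that Cas12a activity depends on cortisol. No guide RNA expression cassette is annotated, so the crRNA would presumably be supplied from a separate construct. The plasmid is suited to hormone-controlled genome editing experiments in transfected mammalian cells.
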