Addgene plasmid #231577: MbCas12a_K487_GPG_GR2
Purpose: Encodes a cortisol inducible variant of MbCas12a
Depositing lab: Dominik Niopek. Publication: Rational engineering of allosteric protein switches by in silico prediction of domain insertion sites. Wolf B, Shehu P, Brenker L, von Bachmann AL, Kroell AS, Southern N, Holderbach S, Eigenmann J, Aschenbrenner S, Mathony J, Niopek D. Nat Methods. 2025 Aug;22(8):1698-1706. doi: 10.1038/s41592-025-02741-z. Epub 2025 Aug 4. PubMed 40759748.
Backbone
  Vector backbone: custom
  Vector type: Mammalian Expression, CRISPR
Growth in bacteria
  Bacterial resistance: Ampicillin, 100 μg/mL
  Growth temperature: 37°C
  Growth strain: DH5alpha
  Copy number: High Copy
Gene/Insert
  Gene/Insert name: MbCas12a with a GR2 insertion behind K487
  Species: Synthetic
  Cloning method: Golden Gate
Terms and licenses: Academic/Nonprofit Terms; Industry Terms: Not Available to Industry
Depositor comments: Please visit https://doi.org/10.1101/2023.11.06.565805 for bioRxiv preprint.
How to cite: MbCas12a_K487_GPG_GR2 was a gift from Dominik Niopek (Addgene plasmid # 231577 ; http://n2t.net/addgene:231577 ; RRID:Addgene_231577)
